>Addgene plasmid #167625 | pKP1692 | addgene full sequence | sequence record 337552 | Addgene NGS Result
CTAGCGAATTCGAGCTCGGTACCCGGGGATCCTCTAGAGTCGACCTGCAGGCATGCAGACCTGGTTTTTC
TACTGAAATGATTATGACTTCAATGACCCTTGATTTACCTCGCCGCTTCCCCTGGCCGACGTTACTTTCG
GTCGGAATTGCTGGTGCTGTTGTGGCGGGTCTGCTCTATACCTCGGTACATCAGGTTATTGAACTACCTG
CGCCTGCGCAGCCGATTTCTGTCACGATGGTTACGCCTGCTGATCTCGAACCGCCACAAGCCGTTCAGCC
GCCACCGGAGCCGGTGGTAGAGCCAGAACCGGAACCTGAGCCGATCCCCGAACCGCCAAAAGAAGCACCG
GTGGTCATTGAAAAGCCGAAGCCGAAACCTAAGCCAAAACCGAAGCCGGTGAAAAAGGTACAGGAGCAGC
CAAAACGCGATGTCAAACCCGTAGAGTCGCGTCCGGCATCACCGTTTGAAAATACGGCACCGGCACGCCT
GACATCAAGTACAGCAACGGCTGCAACCAGCAAGCCGGTTACCAGTGTGGCTTCAGGACCACGCGCATTA
AGCCGTAATCAGCCGCAGTATCCGGCTCGAGCACAGGCATTGCGCATTGAAGGGCAGGTTAAAGTTAAAT
TTGACGTTACGCCGGATGGTCGCGTGGATAACGTACAAATCCTCTCAGCCAAGCCTGCGAACATGTTTGA
GCGTGAGGTGAAATGTGCGATGCGCAGATGGCGTTATGAGCCGGGTAAGCCAGGCAGTGGGATTGTGGTG
AATATCCTGTTTAAAATTAACGGCACCACCGAAATTCAGTAAGCAGAAGCATGCAAGCTTGGCTGTTTTG
GCGGATGAGAGAAGATTTTCAGCCTGATACAGATTAAATCAGAACGCAGAAGCGGTCTGATAAAACAGAA
TTTGCCTGGCGGCAGTAGCGCGGTGGTCCCACCTGACCCCATGCCGAACTCAGAAGTGAAACGCCGTAGC
GCCGATGGTAGTGTGGGGTCTCCCCATGCGAGAGTAGGGAACTGCCAGGCATCAAATAAAACGAAAGGCT
CAGTCGAAAGACTGGGCCTTTCGTTTTATCTGTTGTTTGTCGGTGAACGCTCTCCTGAGTAGGACAAATC
CGCCGGGAGCGGATTTGAACGTTGCGAAGCAACGGCCCGGAGGGTGGCGGGCAGGACGCCCGCCATAAAC
TGCCAGGCATCAAATTAAGCAGAAGGCCATCCTGACGGATGGCCTTTTTGCGTTTCTACAAACTCTTTTG
TTTATTTTTCTAAATACATTCAAATATGTATCCGCTCATGAGACAATAACCCTGATAAATGCTTCAATAA
TATTGAAAAAGGAAGAGTATGAGTATTCAACATTTCCGTGTCGCCCTTATTCCCTTTTTTGCGGCATTTT
GCCTTCCTGTTTTTGCTCACCCAGAAACGCTGGTGAAAGTAAAAGATGCTGAAGATCAGTTGGGTGCAGC
AAACTATTAACTGGCGAACTACTTACTCTAGCTTCCCGGCAACAATTAATAGACTGGATGGAGGCGGATA
AAGTTGCAGGACCACTTCTGCGCTCGGCCCTTCCGGCTGGCTGGTTTATTGCTGATAAATCTGGAGCCGG
TGAGCGTGGGTCTCGCGGTATCATTGCAGCACTGGGGCCAGATGGTAAGCCCTCCCGTATCGTAGTTATC
TACACGACGGGGAGTCAGGCAACTATGGATGAACGAAATAGACAGATCGCTGAGATAGGTGCCTCACTGA
TTAAGCATTGGTAACTGTCAGACCAAGTTTACTCATATATACTTTAGATTGATT
[125 nt withheld, positions 1805-1929]
C
[141 nt withheld, positions 1931-2071]
CCTTTGACGTTGGAGTCCACGTTCTTT
[37 nt withheld, positions 2099-2135]
ACCCTATCTCGGGCTATTCTTTTGATTTATAAGGGATTTTGCCGATTTCGGCCTATTGGTTAAAAAATGA
GCTGATTTAACAAAAATTTAACGCGAATTTTAACAAAATATTAACGTTTACAATTTAAAAGGATCTAGGT
GAAGATCCTTTTTGATAATCTCATGACCAAAATCCCTTAACGTGAGTTTTCGTTCCACTGAGCGTCAGAC
CCCGTAGAAAAGATCAAAGGATCTTCTTGAGATCCTTTTTTTCTGCGCGTAATCTGCTGCTTGCAAACAA
AAAAACCACCGCTACCAGCGGTGGTTTGTTTGCCGGATCAAGAGCTACCAACTCTTTTTCCGAAGGTAAC
TGGCTTCAGCAGAGCGCAGATACCAAATACTGTCCTTCTAGTGTAGCCGTAGTTAGGCCACCACTTCAAG
AACTCTGTAGCACCGCCTACATACCTCGCTCTGCTAATCCTGTTACCAGTCAGGCATTTGAGAAGCACAC
GGTCACACTGCTTCCGGTAGTCAATAAACCGGTAAACCAGCAATAGACATAAGCGGCTATTTAACGACCC
TGCCCTGAACCGACGACCGGGTCGAATTTGCTTTCGAATTTCTGCCATTCATCCGCTTATTATCACTTAT
TCAGGCGTAGCAACCAGGCGTTTAAGGGCACCAATAACTGCCTTAAAAAAATTACGCCCCGCCCTGCCAC
TCATCGCAGTACTGTTGTAATTCATTAAGCATTCTGCCGACATGGAAGCCATCACAAACGGCATGATGAA
CCTGAATCGCCAGCGGCATCAGCACCTTGTCGCCTTGCGTATAATATTTGCCCATGGTGAAAACGGGGGC
GAAGAAGTTGTCCATATTGGCCACGTTTAAATCAAAACTGGTGAAACTCACCCAGGGATTGGCTGAGACG
AAAAACATATTCTCAATAAACCCTTTAGGGAAATAGGCCAGGTTTTCACCGTAACACGCCACATCTTGCG
AATATATGTGTAGAAACTGCCGGAAATCGTCGTGGTATTCACTCCAGAGCGATGAAAACGTTTCAGTTTG
CTCATGGAAAACGGTGTAACAAGGGTGAACACTATCCCATATCACCAGCTCACCGTCTTTCATTGCCATA
CGGAATTCCGGATGAGCATTCATCAGGCGGGCAAGAATGTGAATAAAGGCCGGATAAAACTTGTGCTTAT
TTTTCTTTACGGTCTTTAAAAAGGCCGTAATATCCAGCTGAACGGTCTGGTTATAGGTACATTGAGCAAC
TGACTGAAATGCCTCAAAATGTTCTTTACGATGCCATTGGGATATATCAACGGTGGTATATCCAGTGATT
TTTTTCTCCATTTTAGCTTCCTTAGCTCCTGAAAATCTCGATAACTCAAAAAATACGCCCGGTAGTGATC
TTATTTCATTATGGTGAAAGTTGGAACCTCTTACGTGCCGATCAACGTCTCATTTTCGCCAAAAGTTGGC
CCAGGGCTTCCCGGTATCAACAGGGACACCAGGATTTATTTATTCTGCGAAGTGATCTTCCGTCACAGGT
ATTTATTCGGCGCAAAGTGCGTCGGGTGATGCTGCCAACTTACTGATTTAGTGTATGATGGTGTTTTTGA
GGTGCTCCAGTGGCTTCTGTTTCTATCAGCTGTCCCTCCTGTTCAGCTACTGACGGGGTGGTGCGTAACG
GCAAAAGCACCGCCGGACATCAGCGCTAGTAGCGGAGTGTATACTGGCTTACTATGTTGGCACTGATGAG
GGTGTCAGTGAAGTGCTTCATGTGGCAGGAGAAAAAAGGCTGCACCGGTGCGTCAGCAGAATATGTGATA
CAGGATATATTCCGCTTCCTCGCTCACTGACTCGCTACGCTCGGTCGTTCGACTGCGGCGAGCGGAAATG
GCTTACGAACGGGGCGGAGATTTCCTGGAAGATGCCAGGAAGATACTTAACAGGGAAGTGAGAGGGCCGC
GGCAAAGCCGTTTTTCCATAGGCTCCGCCCCCCTGACAAGCATCACGAAATCTGACGCTCAAATCAGTGG
TGGCGAAACCCGACAGGACTATAAAGATACCAGGCGTTTCCCCCTGGCGGCTCCCTCGTGCGCTCTCCTG
TTCCTGCCTTTCGGTTTACCGGTGTCATTCCGCTGTTATGGCCGCGTTTGTCTCATTCCACGCCTGACAC
TCAGTTCCGGGTAGGCAGTTCGCTCCAAGCTGGACTGTATGCACGAACCCCCCGTTCAGTCCGACCGCTG
CGCCTTATCCGGTAACTATCGTCTTGAGTCCAACCCGGAAAGACATGCAAAAGCACCACTGGCAGCAGCC
ACTGGTAATTGATTTAGAGGAGTTAGTCTTGAAGTCATGCGCCGGTTAAGGCTAAACTGAAAGGACAAGT
TTTGGTGACTGCGCTCCTCCAAGCCAGTTACCTCGGTTCAAAGAGTTGGTAGCTCAGAGAACCTTCGAAA
AACCGCCCTGCAAGGCGGTTTTTTCGTTTTCAGAGCAAGAGATTACGCGCAGACCAAAACGATCTCAAGA
AGATCATCTTATTAATCAGATAAAATATTTCTAGGCTCATGAGCCCGAAGTGGCGAGCCCGATCTTCCCC
ATCGGTGATGTCGGCGATATAGGCGCCAGCAACCGCACCTGTGGCGCCGGTGATGCCGGCCACGATGCGT
CCGGCGTAGAGGATCTGCTCATGTTTGACAGCTTATCATCGATTCAGCTTTTCAGCCGCCGCCAGAACGT
CGTCCGGCTGATGCCTAAATAATTCGCCGCTGCTGTTTTATCGCCATTAAATTTCTCCAGTGCCTGTTGT
GGTGTCAGTAAGCGTGGAGCGGGAGTTTTCGCCGACTCGCGCGCCAGTTCCGGCAGTAGCAGCTGCAAAA
ATTGCGGCGTTAAATCCGGCGTCGGTTCCACACTTAAAAATAGCGCCAGTCGCTCCATCATATTGCGCAG
TTCACGAATATTGCCCGGCCAGTCGTAGTGCACCAGCACGGTTTCGCTTGCCTGTAATCCCTGGCGTAAT
GCGGCAGAAAACGGGGTGGAGAGCGCCGCCAGAGACACTTTCAAAAAGCTTTCCGCCAGTGGCAGAATAT
CCGCCACCCGCTCGCGCAGTGGTGGCAATTGCAGACGCAAAATACTCAGCCGATAAAACAGGTCACGGCG
AAACTGCCCTTGCCGCATATCTTCTTCCAGATTGCAGTGAGTGGCGCTAATGACCCGCACATCCACCGGA
ACAGGCTGATGCCCGCCGACGCGGGTGACCTCTTTTTCTTCCAGCACCCGCAGCAGCCGGGTCTGCAACG
GCAGCGGCATTTCGCCAATCTCATCGAGAAACAGCGTACCTCCGTGGGCGATTTCAAACAGCCCGGCGCG
ACCGCCGCGTCGCGAGCCGGTAAACGCCCCTTCCTCATAGCCAAACAGTTCTGCTTCCAGCAGCGATTCG
GCAATCGCCCCGCAGTTGACTGCAACAAACGGATGCGACTTTTTGCCCTGTCGCGCATCGTGGCGGGCAA
AATATTCCCGATGAATCGCCTGGGCCGCCAGCTCTTTGCCCGTCCCCGTTTCCCCCTCAATCAACACCGC
TGCACTGGAGCGGGCATACAGCAAAATAGTCTGCCGTACTTGTTCCATCTGTGGTGATTGACCGAGCATA
TCGCCCAGCACGTAACGAGTTCTCAGGGCGTTGCGGGTGGCATCGTGAGTGTTATGGCGTAACGACATGC
GCGTCATATCCAGCGCATCGCTGAACGCCTGGCGCACGGTGGCGGCGGAATAGATAAAAATTCCGGTCAT
TCCGGCTTCTTCTGCCAGATCGGTAATCAGCCCCGCGCCGACCACCGCTTCGGTGCCGTTAGCTTTTAGC
TCGTTAATCTGCCCGCGTGCGTCTTCTTCGGTAATGTAGCTACGTTGATCGAGGCGCAAATTAAAGGTTT
TTTGAAACGCCACCAGTGCCGGAATAGTTTCCTGATAAGTGACAACGCCGATAGAAGAGGTGAGTTTTCC
GGCTTTTGCCAGTGCCTGTAACACATCGTAGCCGCTCGGTTTAATCAAAATAACTGGCACTGACAGGCGG
CTTTTCAGGTACGCGCCGTTAGATCCAGCGGCGATGATGGCGTCACAGCGTTCGTTTGCCAGTTTCTTGT
GGATGTAGGTCACCGCTTTTTCAAAGCCAAGCTGGATAGGGGTAATGTTCGCCAGGTGATCAAACTCGAG
GCTGATATCGCGAAACAGCTCGAACAGGCGCGTTACAGATACCGTCCAGATAACCGGTTTGTCGTCATTA
AGCCGTGGTGGATGTGCCATAGCGCACCGCAAAGTTAAGAAACCGAATATTGGGTTTAGTCTTGTTTCAT
AATTGTTGCAATGAAACGCGGTGAAACATTGCCTGAAACGTTAACTGAAACGCATATTTGCGGATTAGTT
CATGACTTTATCTCTAACAAATTGAAATTAAACATTTAATTTTATTAAGGCAATTGTGGCACACCCCTTG
CTTTGTCTTTATCAACGCAAATAACAAGTTGATAACAAG
Features (pLannotate 1.2.2; 19 found; start..end, strand, type, name):
      6..57      +  misc_feature   MCS (fragment): pUC18/19 multiple cloning site
     93..809     +  CDS            tonB: TONB_ECOLI - Also known as exbA. Experimental evidence at protein level: Swiss-Prot protein existence level 1. Interacts with outer membrane receptor proteins that carry out high-affinity binding and energy dependent uptake into the periplasmic space of specific substrates such as cobalamin, and various iron compounds (such as iron dicitrate, enterochelin, aerobactin, etc.). In the absence of TonB these receptors bind their substrates but do not carry out active transport. TonB also interacts with some colicins and is involved in the energy-dependent, irreversible steps of bacteriophages phi 8
    914..1029    +  ncRNA          5S rRNA: Accession: RF00001 - 5S ribosomal RNA
   1033..1119    +  terminator     rrnB T1 terminator: Escherichia coli rrnB; transcription terminator T1 from the E. coli rrnB gene
   1211..1238    +  terminator     rrnB T2 terminator: transcription terminator T2 from the E. coli rrnB gene
   1257..1348    +  promoter       AmpR promoter: bla
   1349..1468    +  CDS            AmpR (fragment): β-lactamase; bla; confers resistance to ampicillin, carbenicillin, and related antibiotics
   1469..1763    +  CDS            bla(M) (fragment): β-lactamase lacking the signal sequence; bla(M); allows cytosolic expression of β-lactamase
   1806..2186    +  rep_origin     M13 ori (sequence partly withheld): M13 bacteriophage origin of replication; arrow indicates direction of (+) strand synthesis
   2372..2605    +  rep_origin     ori (fragment): high-copy-number ColE1/pMB1/pBR322/pUC origin of replication
   2817..3476    -  CDS            CmR: chloramphenicol acetyltransferase; cat; confers resistance to chloramphenicol
   3477..3579    -  promoter       cat promoter: promoter of the E. coli cat gene encoding chloramphenicol acetyltransferase
   3700..3843    +  mobile_element IS1 (fragment): prokaryotic transposable element IS1
   3845..3866    +  misc_feature   bom (fragment): basis of mobility region from pBR322
   3965..4020    -  rep_origin     RSF ori (fragment): Plasmids containing the RSF 1030 origin of replication can be propagated in E. coli cells that contain additional plasmids with compatible origins.
   4108..4653    -  rep_origin     p15A ori: Plasmids containing the medium-copy-number p15A origin of replication can be propagated in E. coli cells that contain a second plasmid with the ColE1 origin.
   4690..4810    -  CDS            TcR (fragment): tetracycline efflux protein; tet; confers resistance to tetracycline
   4820..4839    +  promoter       tet promoter (fragment): E. coli promoter for tetracycline efflux protein gene
   4842..6425    -  CDS            prpR: PRPR_ECOLI - Also known as yahP. Experimental evidence at protein level: Swiss-Prot protein existence level 1. Involved in the transcriptional regulation of the propionate catabolism operon. From Escherichia coli (strain K12).
