[The description below was written by a language model from this plasmid's Addgene catalogue record and pLannotate feature annotations shown in this document.]
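Description:
pKP1692 is a bacterial expression plasmid built on the pPro33 backbone that produces a triple-substituted form of Escherichia coli TonB (C18G, H20A, N208C). It is selected with chloramphenicol through a cat gene driven by its own promoter. The feature table shows an intact p15A origin, which is normally a medium-copy replicon compatible with ColE1-type plasmids, together with only a fragment of a ColE1/pUC-type origin; the catalogue entry nonetheless lists the plasmid as high copy, and the record does not resolve this difference. Other annotations (truncated β-lactamase and tetracycline-resistance fragments, IS1, bom and RSF origin fragments, and an M13 origin) appear to be remnants of the backbone's construction rather than functional markers.

The tonB coding sequence sits just downstream of a pUC-type multiple cloning site fragment and is followed by a 5S rRNA segment and the rrnB T1 and T2 transcription terminators. The plasmid also carries prpR, the transcriptional regulator of the E. coli propionate catabolism operon, encoded on the opposite strand. This is consistent with a propionate-inducible expression system, although the promoter driving tonB is not itself annotated in the feature table.

TonB interacts with outer membrane receptors to support energy-dependent uptake of cobalamin and iron compounds such as enterochelin. The associated work concerns in vivo contact sites between TonB and the receptor FepA, but the record does not state the specific role of each substitution. The depositor notes that residue numbering follows the functional start codon, the third ATG of the open reading frame, so automated ORF annotation may add extra N-terminal residues. The plasmid derives from pKP1362 in the same collection.
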