Addgene plasmid #167625: pKP1692
Purpose: Express TonB C18G, H20A, N208C.
Depositing lab: Kathleen Postle. Depositing organization: Pennsylvania State University. Publication: Identification of New In Vivo TonB-FepA Rendezvous Sites. Postle K, Kho K, Gresock M, Ghosh J, Larsen R. bioRxiv 2021.12.08.471779 10.1101/2021.12.08.471779.
Backbone
  Vector backbone: pPro33
  Vector type: Bacterial Expression
Growth in bacteria
  Bacterial resistance: Chloramphenicol, 25 μg/mL
  Growth temperature: 37°C
  Growth strain: DH5alpha
  Copy number: High Copy
Gene/Insert
  Gene/Insert name: tonB C18G, H20A, N208C
  Species: Escherichia coli
  Mutation: tonB with C18G, H20A, N208C mutations
  Cloning method: Restriction Enzyme; 5′ cloning site Unknown (unknown if destroyed)
Terms and licenses: Academic/Nonprofit Terms; Industry Terms: Not Available to Industry
Depositor comments: Parent plasmid is pKP1362 in this collection. Please note that some Genbank listings and Snapgene's ORF recognition software may add additional amino acids to the TonB ORF. Postle and Skare, 1988, PMID: 2839513 demonstrated that the first two Met residues of the open reading frame are not translated and that TonB starts with the third ATG codon. The mutations listed above are numbered based on the functional starting codon.
How to cite: pKP1692 was a gift from Kathleen Postle (Addgene plasmid # 167625 ; http://n2t.net/addgene:167625 ; RRID:Addgene_167625)
